Addgene plasmid #187134: pDONR221-HUWE1_delta169-189
Purpose: Entry clone
Depositing lab: Eric Fischer. Depositing organization: Dana-Farber Cancer Institute. Publication: Solenoid architecture of HUWE1 contributes to ligase activity and substrate recognition. Hunkeler M, Jin CY, Ma MW, Monda JK, Overwijn D, Bennett EJ, Fischer ES. Mol Cell. 2021 Sep 2;81(17):3468-3480.e7. doi: 10.1016/j.molcel.2021.06.032. Epub 2021 Jul 26. PubMed 34314700.
Backbone
  Vector backbone: pDONR221
  Vector type: Entry clone
Growth in bacteria
  Bacterial resistance: Kanamycin, 50 μg/mL
  Growth temperature: 37°C
  Growth strain: DH5alpha
  Copy number: High Copy
Gene/Insert
  Gene/Insert name: HUWE1
  Species: H. sapiens (human)
  Insert size (bp): 13059
  Mutation: delta169-189
  Entrez Gene: HUWE1 (a.k.a. ARF-BP1, HECTH9, HSPC272, Ib772, LASU1, MRXST, MULE, URE-B1, UREB1)
  Cloning method: Gibson Cloning
Terms and licenses: Academic/Nonprofit Terms; Industry Terms: Not Available to Industry
How to cite: pDONR221-HUWE1_delta169-189 was a gift from Eric Fischer (Addgene plasmid # 187134 ; http://n2t.net/addgene:187134 ; RRID:Addgene_187134)
