[The description below was written by a language model from this plasmid's Addgene catalogue record and pLannotate feature annotations shown in this document.]
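Description:
pDONR221-HUWE1_delta169-189 is a Gateway entry clone built on the pDONR221 backbone that carries the human HUWE1 coding sequence with an internal deletion of residues 169–189. It is a bacterial cloning plasmid of about 15.3 kb, maintained in E. coli through a high-copy ColE1/pUC-type origin and selected with kanamycin via an aminoglycoside phosphotransferase (KanR) gene. The annotation also flags a very short fragment resembling the RSF origin at the start of the sequence. At under 50 nt this is probably only a partial match adjoining the main origin, not a second functional replicon.

The roughly 13.1 kb HUWE1 open reading frame, inserted by Gibson assembly, sits between attL1 and attL2 sites, so an LR Clonase reaction can transfer it directionally into any attR-containing destination vector. No promoter, tag or reporter is annotated around the insert, as expected for an entry clone: expression elements and any fusion tags come from the chosen destination vector. The rrnB T1 and T2 terminators lie upstream of attL1 and insulate the insert from read-through transcription originating in the backbone, which helps with stable propagation of large or potentially toxic inserts.

HUWE1 is a very large E3 ubiquitin ligase that targets substrates such as MCL1 for ubiquitination and proteasomal degradation. The record gives the purpose only as "entry clone" and does not say what the deleted segment does. The associated publication concerns how HUWE1's solenoid architecture contributes to ligase activity and substrate recognition, so the mutant is presumably meant for generating expression constructs for structure–function comparison with the wild-type protein.
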