Features (pLannotate 1.2.2; 8 found; start..end, strand, type, name):
      1..46      +  rep_origin     RSF ori (fragment): Plasmids containing the RSF 1030 origin of replication can be propagated in E. coli cells that contain additional plasmids with compatible origins.
    106..149     -  terminator     rrnB T1 terminator: Escherichia coli rrnB; transcription terminator T1 from the E. coli rrnB gene
    281..308     +  terminator     rrnB T2 terminator: transcription terminator T2 from the E. coli rrnB gene
    358..457     +  protein_bind   attL1: mutant version of attL; recombination site for the Gateway® LR reaction LR Clonase™
    481..13539   +  CDS            HUWE1: HUWE1_HUMAN - Also known as KIAA0312, KIAA1578, UREB1. Experimental evidence at protein level: Swiss-Prot protein existence level 1. E3 ubiquitin-protein ligase which mediates ubiquitination and subsequent proteasomal degradation of target proteins (PubMed:15989957, PubMed:19713937, PubMed:15567145, PubMed:15767685, PubMed:18488021, PubMed:17567951, PubMed:19037095, PubMed:20534529). Regulates apoptosis by catalyzing the polyubiquitination and degradation of MCL1 (PubMed:15989957). Mediates monoubiquitination of DNA polymerase beta (POLB) at 'Lys-41', 'Lys-61' and 'Lys-81', thereby playing a r
  13555..13654   -  protein_bind   attL2: mutant version of attL; recombination site for the Gateway® LR reaction LR Clonase™
  13777..14586   +  CDS            KanR: aminoglycoside phosphotransferase; aph(3')-Ia; confers resistance to kanamycin in bacteria or G418 (Geneticin®) in eukaryotes
  14676..15264   +  rep_origin     ori: high-copy-number ColE1/pMB1/pBR322/pUC origin of replication
>Addgene plasmid #187134 | pDONR221-HUWE1_delta169-189 | addgene full sequence | sequence record 369246 | Addgene NGS Result
CTTTCCTGCGTTATCCCCTGATTCTGTGGATAACCGTATTACCGCTAGCATGGATCTCGGGGACGTCTAA
CTACTAAGCGAGAGTAGGGAACTGCCAGGCATCAAATAAAACGAAAGGCTCAGTCGGAAGACTGGGCCTT
TCGTTTTATCTGTTGTTTGTCGGTGAACGCTCTCCTGAGTAGGACAAATCCGCCGGGAGCGGATTTGAAC
GTTGTGAAGCAACGGCCCGGAGGGTGGCGGGCAGGACGCCCGCCATAAACTGCCAGGCATCAAACTAAGC
AGAAGGCCATCCTGACGGATGGCCTTTTTGCGTTTCTACAAACTCTTCCTGTTAGTTAGTTACTTAAGCT
CGGGCCCCAAATAATGATTTTATTTTGACTGATAGTGACCTGTTCGTTGCAACAAATTGATAAGCAATGC
TTTTTTATAATGCCAACTTTGTACAAAAAAGCAGGCTTTAAAGGAACCAATTCAGTCGACATGAAAGTAG
ACAGGACTAAACTGAAGAAGACACCTACTGAGGCTCCTGCAGACTGCAGAGCCTTAATAGACAAACTCAA
AGTTTGTAATGATGAGCAACTTCTCTTGGAACTGCAGCAGATCAAAACATGGAACATTGGAAAGTGCGAG
TTATATCACTGGGTGGACCTGTTGGACCGCTTCGATGGAATACTGGCAGATGCTGGACAGACAGTGGAGA
ATATGTCATGGATGCTCGTATGTGATAGGCCAGAAAGAGAGCAACTGAAAATGCTTCTCTTGGCTGTGTT
GAACTTCACAGCCTTGCTCATTGAGTACAGCTTTTCCCGGCATCTGTACAGTTCCATAGAGCATTTGACA
ACTTTATTGGCTTCCTCTGATATGCAAGTGGTGCTGGCAGTCCTCAATCTCCTATATGTATTTAGCAAAA
GATCAAACTACATCACTCGTCTGGGATCTGACAAGAGGACCCCGCTGCTAACTCGGCTACAACATTTGGC
AGAGAAATATCCACCCAGTGCAACTACACTACACTTTGAATTCTATGCAGATCCTGGGGCCGAGGTCAAA
ATTGAGAAAAGGACAACTAGTAACACACTACATTATATTCACATAGAGCAACTTGACAAGATTTCAGAAA
GCCCTTCTGAAATCATGGAATCTCTTACCAAAATGTACAGCATTCCTAAGGATAAGCAGATGCTGTTATT
TACACACATACGACTGGCCCATGGCTTTTCTAATCACAGGAAGCGATTGCAGGCAGTTCAGGCCAGACTG
CATGCAATATCTATATTAGTGTATTCCAATGCCTTGCAGGAATCAGCAAACAGTATCTTGTATAATGGCT
TGATAGAGGAGTTAGTGGACGTGCTGCAAATAACGGATAAGCAGCTTATGGAGATTAAAGCAGCTTCTTT
ACGAACATTAACATCAATTGTCCACTTGGAGAGAACTCCCAAACTCAGCAGTATTATTGACTGTACTGGA
ACTGCCTCCTACCATGGATTTTTGCCAGTGCTTGTAAGGAACTGTATCCAGGCCATGATTGATCCTTCCA
TGGATCCATACCCTCACCAGTTTGCCACTGCTCTCTTCTCTTTTTTATACCATCTGGCCAGCTACGATGC
TGGTGGTGAAGCCTTGGTCTCCTGTGGAATGATGGAAGCCTTATTGAAGGTCATAAAGTTTCTTGGCGAT
GAACAGGACCAGATAACATTTGTCACCAGAGCCGTCAGAGTGGTTGACCTTATCACCAACCTGGATATGG
CAGCTTTTCAATCCCATAGTGGACTTTCTATCTTCATTTATAGACTTGAGCATGAAGTAGATCTGTGCCG
AAAAGAATGTCCGTTTGTGATCAAGCCAAAGATCCAGAGACCCAATACTACACAAGAAGGAGAGGAAATG
GAAACTGATATGGATGGAGTCCAGTGTATTCCACAACGAGCAGCACTTCTGAAATCCATGTTGAATTTCC
TCAAGAAGGCCATCCAAGACCCTGCTTTCTCAGATGGCATACGACATGTGATGGATGGTTCTCTGCCTAC
CTCCCTGAAACACATCATCAGCAATGCAGAATACTATGGCCCATCACTCTTCCTCCTAGCTACTGAAGTG
GTGACTGTGTTTGTATTTCAAGAACCATCACTGCTCTCCTCACTCCAGGACAATGGATTGACAGATGTCA
TGCTGCATGCACTGCTTATCAAAGATGTTCCTGCTACCCGTGAAGTCCTTGGCTCCCTCCCAAATGTATT
CAGTGCACTCTGTTTGAATGCCCGAGGTCTTCAGTCTTTTGTTCAGTGTCAGCCTTTTGAACGCCTCTTC
AAAGTTCTTCTGTCTCCAGATTACCTCCCAGCCATGCGGAGGAGGAGAAGTTCTGATCCCCTTGGGGATA
CTGCATCCAACCTGGGGAGTGCTGTCGATGAGCTCATGAGACATCAGCCCACCCTTAAAACAGATGCAAC
GACTGCCATCATCAAGTTACTTGAAGAAATCTGTAATCTTGGAAGGGACCCCAAATACATCTGTCAGAAG
CCATCGATCCAGAAGGCAGATGGCACTGCCACTGCTCCTCCCCCAAGGTCTAATCATGCCGCAGAAGAAG
CCTCTAGTGAGGATGAGGAGGAAGAGGAAGTACAGGCCATGCAGAGCTTTAATTCTACCCAGCAAAATGA
AACTGAGCCTAATCAGCAGGTTGTTGGTACAGAGGAACGTATTCCTATTCCCCTCATGGATTACATCCTT
AATGTGATGAAATTTGTGGAATCTATTCTGAGCAACAATACAACAGATGACCACTGCCAGGAATTTGTGA
ATCAGAAAGGACTGTTGCCTTTGGTTACCATTTTGGGTCTTCCCAATCTGCCCATTGACTTTCCCACATC
TGCTGCCTGTCAGGCTGTTGCAGGTGTCTGCAAATCCATATTGACACTGTCACATGAACCCAAAGTCCTT
CAAGAGGGTCTCCTTCAGTTGGACTCCATCCTCTCCTCCCTGGAGCCCTTACACCGCCCCATTGAATCCC
CTGGGGGCTCAGTGTTGTTGCGAGAACTGGCTTGCGCAGGCAATGTTGCTGATGCTACCCTCTCAGCCCA
GGCCACACCTCTGCTGCATGCACTCACTGCTGCCCATGCCTACATCATGATGTTTGTTCATACTTGCAGA
GTTGGACAGAGTGAAATTCGTTCCATCTCCGTAAACCAGTGGGGCTCTCAATTGGGTCTGAGTGTTTTGA
GCAAGCTGAGCCAGTTATACTGTTCCCTGGTGTGGGAAAGCACTGTCCTCCTCTCTCTGTGTACCCCAAA
CAGCCTACCATCTGGGTGTGAATTTGGCCAGGCAGATATGCAGAAACTGGTTCCAAAGGATGAGAAGGCA
GGTACGACCCAGGGCGGAAAAAGATCAGATGGGGAACAGGATGGAGCAGCTGGAAGTATGGATGCTTCTA
CCCAGGGCTTATTAGAAGGCATTGGGCTAGATGGTGACACATTGGCTCCCATGGAGACAGATGAACCTAC
TGCTTCAGACTCTAAGGGCAAATCTAAAATCACACCAGCAATGGCTGCCAGAATTAAGCAAATCAAGCCT
TTGTTATCAGCTTCCTCCAGATTAGGCCGAGCACTTGCTGAGCTATTTGGACTTCTTGTTAAACTTTGTG
TGGGATCTCCTGTCCGCCAGAGAAGGAGCCATCATGCTGCCAGCACCACTACAGCACCGACACCTGCCGC
GCGATCAACAGCCTCAGCTCTCACTAAGCTCTTGACTAAGGGGTTATCTTGGCAGCCCCCACCATATACA
CCTACTCCCCGATTCAGGCTGACATTCTTCATCTGTTCAGTTGGTTTCACATCCCCAATGCTGTTTGATG
AGAGGAAGTATCCCTACCACCTCATGCTGCAAAAATTTCTCTGCTCCGGAGGCCACAATGCTCTTTTTGA
AACTTTCAACTGGGCTCTGTCCATGGGAGGTAAAGTTCCTGTTTCTGAGGGATTGGAACACTCAGACTTG
CCTGATGGCACAGGAGAATTCCTAGATGCCTGGCTTATGCTGGTGGAGAAGATGGTGAATCCCACCACGG
TGCTTGAATCTCCACATTCGCTGCCTGCCAAATTGCCTGGAGGTGTCCAGAACTTTCCCCAGTTCAGTGC
ACTGCGCTTCCTTGTGGTAACTCAGAAAGCAGCCTTTACTTGCATCAAAAACTTATGGAACCGGAAACCC
CTGAAGGTATATGGTGGACGAATGGCTGAATCGATGCTGGCCATTCTATGCCACATCCTCCGAGGAGAAC
CTGTGATTCGAGAGAGACTAAGCAAGGAGAAGGAGGGGTCTCGAGGAGAAGAGGATACAGGGCAAGAGGA
AGGTGGCTCCCGCCGGGAACCTCAAGTCAACCAGCAACAACTGCAACAGCTCATGGACATGGGCTTCACA
AGGGAACATGCAATGGAGGCACTGTTGAACACCAGCACCATGGAGCAGGCCACAGAGTACCTTTTAACCC
ACCCTCCTCCAATCATGGGAGGAGTTGTTCGGGATCTCAGCATGTCTGAAGAGGACCAGATGATGAGAGC
AATTGCTATGTCTCTGGGACAGGATATTCCAATGGATCAAAGGGCAGAGTCACCTGAGGAAGTTGCTTGC
CGGAAGGAGGAAGAGGAACGGAAAGCTCGGGAAAAGCAGGAGGAGGAAGAGGCTAAATGTCTAGAGAAGT
TCCAGGATGCTGACCCGTTGGAACAAGATGAGCTCCACACTTTCACAGATACTATGTTGCCAGGCTGCTT
CCACCTTCTTGATGAGCTGCCAGACACAGTATACCGTGTGTGTGACCTGATCATGACAGCAATCAAACGT
AATGGAGCAGATTATCGTGACATGATTCTGAAGCAAGTAGTCAATCAGGTGTGGGAAGCTGCTGATGTAT
TGATCAAAGCTGCTCTTCCCCTGACAACAAGTGACACAAAAACCGTGTCAGAGTGGATAAGTCAGATGGC
CACACTGCCCCAGGCCTCCAATTTGGCTACTAGAATCTTGCTTTTAACGCTACTTTTTGAGGAGTTGAAG
CTACCTTGTGCTTGGGTGGTTGAATCAAGTGGCATCCTTAATGTCCTAATCAAACTCTTGGAAGTGGTTC
AGCCCTGCCTCCAGGCAGCCAAGGAGCAGAAGGAAGTCCAGACCCCAAAGTGGATCACACCAGTGTTGCT
CCTGATTGATTTCTATGAAAAGACAGCCATCTCCTCAAAAAGGAGAGCCCAGATGACTAAGTACCTGCAA
TCCAACAGCAACAACTGGCGCTGGTTTGATGATCGCTCTGGGCGTTGGTGTAGTTACAGTGCAAGCAACA
ATAGCACTATTGATTCTGCCTGGAAATCTGGAGAGACAAGCGTGCGATTCACTGCAGGCCGAAGAAGATA
CACGGTCCAATTCACTACAATGGTGCAGGTTAATGAGGAAACAGGGAACCGACGCCCTGTGATGCTGACT
CTCCTCAGGGTACCTCGGCTGAATAAAAATTCAAAAAACAGCAATGGACAGGAACTAGAGAAGACGCTGG
AAGAAAGCAAAGAAATGGATATCAAACGTAAAGAAAATAAAGGCAATGATACCCCTTTGGCCCTAGAGAG
TACAAACACTGAAAAGGAGACAAGCCTGGAGGAAACAAAAATCGGGGAGATCCTGATCCAGGGCTTGACA
GAAGATATGGTGACTGTTTTAATCCGGGCCTGCGTGAGCATGCTGGGAGTCCCTGTGGACCCAGATACTT
TGCATGCCACCCTTCGTCTCTGTCTGAGGCTCACCCGGGACCACAAATATGCCATGATGTTTGCAGAACT
GAAGAGTACCCGCATGATCTTGAATTTGACCCAGAGCTCAGGCTTCAATGGGTTTACTCCCCTGGTCACC
CTTCTCTTAAGACACATCATTGAGGACCCCTGTACCCTTCGTCATACCATGGAAAAGGTTGTTCGCTCAG
CAGCTACAAGTGGAGCTGGTAGCACTACCTCTGGTGTTGTGTCTGGCAGCCTCGGCTCTCGGGAGATCAA
CTACATCCTTCGTGTCCTTGGGCCAGCCGCATGCCGCAATCCAGACATATTCACAGAAGTGGCCAACTGC
TGTATCCGCATCGCCCTTCCTGCCCCTCGAGGCTCAGGAACTGCTTCAGATGATGAATTTGAGAATCTTA
GAATTAAAGGCCCTAATGCTGTACAGCTGGTGAAGACCACCCCTTTGAAGCCCTCACCTCTGCCTGTCAT
CCCTGATACTATCAAGGAAGTGATCTATGATATGCTGAATGCTCTGGCTGCATACCATGCTCCAGAGGAA
GCCGATAAATCTGATCCTAAACCTGGGGTTATGACCCAAGAGGTTGGCCAGCTCCTGCAAGACATGGGTG
ATGATGTATACCAGCAGTACCGGTCACTTACGCGTCAGAGCAGTGACTTTGATACGCAGTCAGGTTTTTC
CATTAATAGTCAGGTCTTTGCTGCAGATGGTGCCTCCACTGAGACTTCCGCATCTGGGACCTCCCAAGGA
GAGGCTTCAACTCCAGAGGAGTCTCGAGATGGGAAGAAAGATAAAGAAGGGGACCGGGCCTCTGAGGAAG
GCAAACAGAAAGGCAAGGGCAGCAAACCTTTAATGCCTACCTCCACTATCCTTCGTCTTCTGGCAGAGTT
GGTGAGGTCCTATGTTGGTATTGCTACCCTGATTGCCAACTACAGCTACACTGTGGGCCAGTCTGAACTG
ATCAAAGAGGACTGCAGTGTGCTAGCTTTTGTTCTGGACCACCTGCTCCCACATACCCAGAATGCAGAAG
ACAAGGACACCCCTGCCTTGGCCCGCCTGTTCCTCGCAAGCCTGGCTGCTGCAGGGAGTGGCACAGATGC
CCAGGTGGCCCTAGTGAATGAAGTAAAAGCAGCCCTTGGACGGGCACTGGCTATGGCTGAGAGTACAGAG
AAACATGCCAGGCTTCAGGCAGTGATGTGTATCATCAGTACTATCATGGAGTCCTGCCCCTCCACCTCCA
GCTTCTACAGCAGTGCCACAGCGAAGACCCAGCACAATGGCATGAACAACATCATTCGGCTTTTCCTGAA
GAAGGGACTGGTTAATGACCTGGCCAGAGTACCTCACAGCTTAGACCTGTCCAGTCCCAACATGGCCAAC
ACAGTCAATGCTGCTCTGAAGCCTTTGGAAACACTTTCCCGGATTGTGAACCAGCCCAGTAGCCTTTTTG
GCAGCAAGAGTGCTTCTAGCAAGAACAAGTCTGAGCAGGATGCCCAAGGAGCCTCTCAAGATTCCAGTAG
CAACCAGCAGGACCCAGGCGAGCCTGGGGAAGCAGAAGTGCAGGAGGAGGATCATGATGTCACTCAGACA
GAGGTGGCAGATGGGGATATCATGGATGGGGAGGCTGAAACCGACTCAGTGGTGATTGCTGGGCAGCCTG
AGGTGCTCAGTTCACAAGAGATGCAGGTTGAGAATGAGCTGGAGGACCTGATAGATGAGTTGCTTGAGAG
GGATGGCGGATCTGGGAACAGTACAATTATAGTGAGCAGAAGTGGAGAGGATGAATCACAAGAGGACGTG
CTGATGGATGAAGCTCCTTCCAACCTCAGCCAAGCTTCCACCTTGCAGGCCAACCGAGAAGATTCCATGA
ATATCCTGGACCCTGAGGATGAGGAGGAGCACACTCAGGAAGAGGACAGCAGTGGCAGTAACGAGGATGA
GGATGATAGTCAGGATGAAGAGGAGGAGGAGGAGGAAGATGAGGAAGATGATCAGGAGGATGATGAAGGT
GAAGAGGGAGATGAAGACGATGACGACGATGGCTCTGAGATGGAATTGGATGAGGATTATCCTGATATGA
ACGCTTCTCCCTTGGTCCGATTTGAGCGCTTTGACCGGGAGGATGATCTCATCATTGAGTTTGACAACAT
GTTCTCCAGTGCTACAGACATCCCCCCATCCCCAGGAAATATCCCTACCACCCATCCACTGATGGTGCGC
CATGCAGACCACAGTTCTCTGACACTGGGCAGTGGCTCTTCAACAACTCGTCTCACCCAGGGCATCGGGC
GCAGTCAGAGGACCCTAAGGCAGCTGACGGCCAATACTGGCCACACCATTCATGTTCACTACCCTGGGAA
TCGCCAGCCCAACCCTCCTCTTATACTGCAGAGGTTGCTTGGTCCCTCAGCTGCTGCTGACATCCTTCAG
CTGAGCAGCAGCCTTCCCCTACAAAGCCGGGGTCGGGCCCGCCTCCTGGTAGGCAACGATGACGTCCACA
TCATCGCCCGTTCTGATGATGAGCTGCTGGATGACTTTTTCCATGATCAGAGCACAGCTACCAGCCAAGC
AGGAACCCTGTCCAGCATCCCCACAGCCCTGACCCGCTGGACAGAAGAATGCAAAGTTCTCGATGCTGAG
AGCATGCATGACTGTGTTTCAGTGGTTAAAGTGTCCATTGTCAATCACCTGGAATTCCTGAGGGATGAGG
AGCTGGAAGAAAGGCGAGAGAAGCGCAGGAAACAACTGGCTGAGGAAGAAACAAAGATAACTGATAAAGG
CAAAGAAGATAAGGAGAACAGGGATCAGAGTGCACAGTGTACTGCATCTAAGTCAAATGACTCCACTGAA
CAGAATCTCTCAGATGGGACGCCTATGCCTGACAGCTACCCAACAACCCCATCTTCAACTGATGCAGCTA
CATCTGAGTCCAAGGAGACCCTTGGCACTCTGCAATCCTCACAACAGCAACCAACACTCCCAACCCCACC
AGCTTTGGGAGAGGTTCCTCAGGAGCTGCAGTCTCCAGCTGGAGAAGGGGGCAGCTCTACACAGCTATTG
ATGCCTGTAGAGCCAGAGGAATTGGGTCCCACAAGGCCAAGTGGGGAAGCAGAAACAACTCAGATGGAGT
TATCCCCAGCTCCCACTATAACCTCACTTTCCCCAGAGAGAGCTGAGGATTCTGATGCACTGACGGCTGT
CAGCAGTCAGCTAGAAGGCTCTCCTATGGATACAAGCAGCCTGGCTTCCTGTACCTTAGAGGAGGCTGTG
GGTGACACTTCAGCAGCTGGCAGTTCTGAGCAGCCCAGAGCAGGCAGCTCCACTCCTGGGGATGCCCCAC
CAGCTGTGGCGGAAGTGCAAGGCAGGAGTGATGGGTCAGGGGAATCTGCCCAGCCACCTGAGGACAGCTC
CCCACCTGCATCCTCTGAGAGCTCTTCCACCAGAGATTCTGCCGTGGCCATTTCTGGCGCCGATTCCCGA
GGAATCCTAGAAGAGCCGTTGCCTTCAACAAGCAGTGAAGAAGAAGATCCCCTTGCGGGTATCAGTCTCC
CTGAAGGTGTGGACCCCTCTTTTCTGGCTGCCCTGCCTGATGACATCCGTCGGGAAGTTCTACAGAACCA
GCTAGGCATTCGTCCACCAACCCGGACTGCCCCCTCCACAAATAGCTCAGCGCCTGCAGTGGTGGGGAAT
CCTGGTGTGACTGAGGTGAGTCCCGAGTTTCTTGCGGCACTGCCACCCGCGATCCAAGAGGAAGTACTGG
CACAGCAGAGAGCTGAGCAGCAGCGACGAGAACTAGCACAGAATGCCAGCTCAGACACCCCTATGGACCC
TGTGACCTTCATCCAGACTCTGCCCTCAGACCTGCGCCGTAGTGTCCTAGAGGATATGGAGGACAGTGTG
TTAGCTGTGATGCCACCTGACATTGCAGCTGAGGCTCAAGCCCTGAGACGAGAGCAAGAAGCCCGGCAGC
GACAGCTCATGCATGAGCGTCTGTTTGGGCACAGTAGCACCTCCGCACTCTCTGCTATTCTCCGAAGCCC
GGCTTTCACCAGTCGCTTAAGTGGCAACCGTGGGGTCCAGTATACTCGCCTTGCTGTGCAGAGAGGTGGC
ACCTTCCAGATGGGGGGTAGCAGCAGCCATAACAGGCCTTCTGGCAGTAATGTAGATACTCTCCTCCGCC
TCCGAGGACGGCTCCTTCTGGACCACGAAGCCCTTTCTTGTCTCTTGGTCCTACTTTTTGTGGATGAGCC
AAAGCTCAATACTAGCCGTCTACACCGAGTACTGAGAAATCTCTGCTACCATGCCCAGACCCGCCACTGG
GTCATCCGCAGTCTGCTCTCCATCTTGCAGCGCAGCAGTGAGAGTGAGCTATGCATTGAAACACCCAAAC
TCACTACAAGTGAGGAAAAGGGCAAAAAGTCGAGCAAGAGCTGTGGGTCAAGTAGCCATGAGAACCGTCC
CCTGGACCTGCTACACAAGATGGAGTCAAAGAGCTCCAACCAGCTTTCCTGGCTCTCAGTATCCATGGAT
GCAGCCCTAGGCTGCAGGACTAATATATTTCAGATCCAGCGTTCAGGGGGGCGTAAACATACCGAGAAGC
ATGCAAGCGGTGGCTCCACCGTCCACATCCATCCCCAAGCTGCTCCTGTTGTCTGCAGACACGTTTTGGA
TACACTCATTCAATTGGCCAAGGTATTTCCCAGCCACTTCACACAGCAGCGGACCAAAGAAACAAACTGT
GAGAGTGATCGGGAAAGGGGCAATAAGGCCTGTAGCCCATGCTCCTCACAGTCCTCCAGCAGTGGCATTT
GCACAGACTTCTGGGACTTATTGGTAAAACTGGACAACATGAATGTCAGCCGGAAAGGCAAGAACTCCGT
GAAGTCAGTGCCAGTGAGCGCTGGCGGTGAGGGGGAAACCTCTCCATACAGCCTCGAGGCCTCTCCACTG
GGGCAGCTCATGAACATGTTGTCACACCCAGTCATCCGCCGGAGCTCTCTCTTAACTGAGAAACTCCTCA
GACTCCTTTCTCTCATCTCAATTGCTCTCCCAGAAAACAAGGTGTCAGAAGCACAGGCTAATTCTGGCAG
CGGTGCTTCCTCCACCACCACTGCCACCTCAACCACATCTACCACCACCACCACTGCCGCCTCCACCACG
CCCACACCCCCTACTGCACCCACCCCTGTCACTTCTGCTCCAGCCCTGGTTGCTGCCACGGCTATTTCCA
CCATTGTCGTAGCTGCTTCGACCACAGTGACTACCCCCACGACTGCTACCACTACTGTTTCAATTTCTCC
CACTACTAAGGGCAGCAAATCTCCAGCGAAGGTGAGTGATGGGGGCAGCAGCAGTACAGACTTTAAGATG
GTGTCCTCTGGCCTCACTGAAAACCAGCTACAGCTCTCTGTAGAGGTGTTGACATCCCACTCTTGTTCTG
AGGAAGGCTTAGAGGATGCAGCCAACGTACTACTGCAGCTCTCCCGGGGGGACTCTGGGACCCGGGACAC
TGTTCTCAAGCTGCTACTGAATGGAGCCCGCCATCTGGGTTATACCCTTTGTAAACAAATAGGTACCCTG
CTGGCCGAGCTGCGGGAATACAACCTCGAGCAGCAGCGGCGAGCCCAATGTGAAACCCTCTCTCCTGATG
GCCTGCCTGAGGAGCAGCCACAGACCACCAAGCTGAAGGGCAAAATGCAGAGCAGGTTTGACATGGCTGA
GAATGTGGTAATTGTGGCATCTCAGAAGCGACCTTTGGGTGGCCGGGAGCTCCAGCTGCCTTCTATGTCC
ATGTTGACATCCAAGACATCTACCCAGAAGTTCTTCTTGAGGGTACTACAGGTCATCATCCAGCTCCGGG
ACGACACGCGCCGGGCTAACAAGAAAGCCAAGCAGACAGGCAGGCTAGGTTCCTCCGGTTTAGGCTCAGC
TAGCAGCATCCAGGCAGCTGTTCGGCAGCTGGAGGCTGAGGCTGATGCCATTATACAAATGGTACGTGAG
GGTCAAAGGGCGCGGAGACAGCAACAAGCAGCAACGTCGGAGTCTAGCCAGTCAGAGGCGTCTGTCCGGA
GGGAGGAATCACCCATGGATGTGGACCAGCCATCTCCCAGTGCTCAAGATACTCAATCCATTGCCTCCGA
TGGAACCCCACAGGGGGAGAAGGAAAAGGAAGAAAGACCACCTGAGTTACCCCTGCTCAGCGAGCAGCTG
AGTTTGGACGAGCTGTGGGACATGCTTGGGGAGTGTCTAAAGGAACTAGAGGAATCCCATGACCAGCATG
CGGTGCTAGTGCTACAGCCTGCTGTCGAGGCCTTCTTTCTGGTCCATGCCACAGAGCGGGAGAGCAAGCC
TCCTGTCCGAGACACCCGTGAGAGCCAGCTGGCACACATCAAGGACGAGCCTCCTCCACTCTCCCCTGCC
CCCTTAACCCCAGCCACGCCTTCCTCCCTTGACCCATTCTTCTCCCGGGAGCCCTCATCTATGCACATCT
CCTCAAGCCTGCCCCCTGACACACAGAAGTTCCTTCGCTTTGCAGAGACTCACCGCACTGTGTTAAACCA
GATCCTACGGCAGTCCACGACCCACCTTGCTGATGGGCCTTTTGCTGTCCTGGTAGACTACATTCGTGTC
CTCGACTTTGATGTCAAGCGCAAATATTTCCGCCAAGAGCTGGAGCGTTTAGATGAGGGGCTCCGGAAAG
AAGACATGGCTGTGCATGTCCGTCGTGACCATGTGTTTGAAGACTCCTATCGTGAGCTGCATCGCAAATC
CCCCGAAGAAATGAAGAATCGATTGTATATAGTATTTGAAGGAGAAGAAGGGCAGGATGCTGGCGGGCTC
CTGCGGGAGTGGTATATGATCATCTCTCGAGAGATGTTTAACCCTATGTATGCCTTGTTCCGTACCTCAC
CTGGTGATCGAGTCACCTACACCATCAATCCATCTTCCCACTGCAACCCCAACCATCTGTCCTATTTTAA
ATTTGTCGGACGCATTGTGGCCAAAGCTGTATATGACAACCGTCTTCTGGAGTGCTACTTTACTCGATCC
TTTTACAAACACATCTTGGGCAAGTCAGTCAGATATACAGATATGGAGAGTGAAGATTACCACTTCTACC
AAGGTCTGGTTTATCTGCTGGAAAATGATGTCTCCACACTAGGCTATGACCTCACCTTCAGCACTGAGGT
CCAAGAGTTTGGAGTTTGTGAAGTTCGTGACCTCAAACCCAATGGGGCCAACATCTTGGTAACAGAGGAG
AATAAGAAGGAGTATGTACACCTGGTATGCCAGATGAGAATGACAGGAGCCATCCGCAAGCAGTTGGCGG
CTTTCTTAGAAGGCTTCTATGAGATCATTCCAAAGCGCCTCATTTCCATCTTCACTGAGCAGGAGTTAGA
GCTGCTTATATCAGGACTGCCCACCATTGACATCGATGATCTGAAATCCAACACTGAATACCACAAGTAC
CAGTCCAACTCTATTCAGATCCAGTGGTTCTGGAGAGCATTGCGTTCTTTCGATCAAGCTGACCGTGCCA
AGTTCCTCCAGTTTGTCACGGGTACTTCCAAGGTACCCCTGCAAGGCTTTGCTGCCCTCGAAGGCATGAA
TGGCATTCAGAAGTTTCAGATCCATCGAGATGATAGGTCCACAGATCGCCTGCCTTCAGCTCACACATGT
TTTAATCAGCTGGATCTGCCTGCCTATGAGAGCTTTGAGAAGCTCCGCCACATGCTACTGTTGGCTATCC
AGGAGTGCTCTGAAGGCTTTGGGCTGGCCTAATAAGCGGCCGCGACCCAGCTTTCTTGTACAAAGTTGGC
ATTATAAGAAAGCATTGCTTATCAATTTGTTGCAACGAACAGGTCACTATCAGTCAAAATAAAATCATTA
TTTGCCATCCAGCTGCAGCTCTGGCCCGTGTCTCAAAATCTCTGATGTTACATTGCACAAGATAAAAATA
TATCATCATGAACAATAAAACTGTCTGCTTACATAAACAGTAATACAAGGGGTGTTATGAGCCATATTCA
ACGGGAAACGTCGAGGCCGCGATTAAATTCCAACATGGATGCTGATTTATATGGGTATAAATGGGCTCGC
GATAATGTCGGGCAATCAGGTGCGACAATCTATCGCTTGTATGGGAAGCCCGATGCGCCAGAGTTGTTTC
TGAAACATGGCAAAGGTAGCGTTGCCAATGATGTTACAGATGAGATGGTCAGACTAAACTGGCTGACGGA
ATTTATGCCTCTTCCGACCATCAAGCATTTTATCCGTACTCCTGATGATGCATGGTTACTCACCACTGCG
ATCCCCGGAAAAACAGCATTCCAGGTATTAGAAGAATATCCTGATTCAGGTGAAAATATTGTTGATGCGC
TGGCAGTGTCCCTGCGCCGGTTGCATTCGATTCCTGTTTGTAATTGTCCTTTTAACAGCGATCGCGTATT
TCGTCTCGCTCAGGCGCAATCACGAATGAATAACGGTTTGGTTGATGCGAGTGATTTTGATGACGAGCGT
AATGGCTGGCCTGTTGAACAAGTCTGGAAAGAAATGCATAAACTTTTGCCATTCTCACCGGATTCAGTCG
TCACTCATGGTGATTTCTCACTTGATAACCTTATTTTTGACGAGGGGAAATTAATAGGTTGTATTGATGT
TGGACGAGTCGGAATCGCAGACCGATACCAGGATCTTGCCATCCTATGGAACTGCCTCGGTGAGTTTTCT
CCTTCATTACAGAAACGGCTTTTTCAAAAATATGGTATTGATAATCCTGATATGAATAAATTGCAGTTTC
ATTTGATGCTCGATGAGTTTTTCTAATCAGAATTGGTTAATTGGTTGTAACATTATTCAGATTGGGCCCC
GTTCCACTGAGCGTCAGACCCCGTAGAAAAGATCAAAGGATCTTCTTGAGATCCTTTTTTTCTGCGCGTA
ATCTGCTGCTTGCAAACAAAAAAACCACCGCTACCAGCGGTGGTTTGTTTGCCGGATCAAGAGCTACCAA
CTCTTTTTCCGAAGGTAACTGGCTTCAGCAGAGCGCAGATACCAAATACTGTTCTTCTAGTGTAGCCGTA
GTTAGGCCACCACTTCAAGAACTCTGTAGCACCGCCTACATACCTCGCTCTGCTAATCCTGTTACCAGTG
GCTGCTGCCAGTGGCGATAAGTCGTGTCTTACCGGGTTGGACTCAAGACGATAGTTACCGGATAAGGCGC
AGCGGTCGGGCTGAACGGGGGGTTCGTGCACACAGCCCAGCTTGGAGCGAACGACCTACACCGAACTGAG
ATACCTACAGCGTGAGCTATGAGAAAGCGCCACGCTTCCCGAAGGGAGAAAGGCGGACAGGTATCCGGTA
AGCGGCAGGGTCGGAACAGGAGAGCGCACGAGGGAGCTTCCAGGGGGAAACGCCTGGTATCTTTATAGTC
CTGTCGGGTTTCGCCACCTCTGACTTGAGCGTCGATTTTTGTGATGCTCGTCAGGGGGGCGGAGCCTATG
GAAAAACGCCAGCAACGCGGCCTTTTTACGGTTCCTGGCCTTTTGCTGGCCTTTTGCTCACATGTT
